>Addgene plasmid #73622 | pET24a-AlkB deltaN11 | addgene partial sequence | sequence record 138141 | LacI-R 5'-GGCATACTCTGCGACATCGT-3'
GAATTGACTCTCTTCCGGGCGCTATCATGCCATACCGCGAAAGGTTTTGCGCCATTCGATGGTGTCCGGG
ATCTCGACGCTCTCCCTTATGCGACTCCTGCATTAGGAAGCAGCCCAGTAGTAGGTTGAGGCCGTTGAGC
ACCGCCGCCGCAAGGAATGGTGCATGCAAGGAGATGGCGCCCAACAGTCCCCCGGCCACGGGGCCTGCCA
CCATACCCACGCCGAAACAAGCGCTCATGAGCCCGAAGTGGCGAGCCCGATCTTCCCCATCGGTGATGTC
GGCGATATAGGCGCCAGCAACCGCACCTGTGGCGCCGGTGATGCCGGCCACGATGCGTCCGGCGTAGAGG
ATCGAGATCTCGATCCCGCGAAATTAATACGACTCACTATAGGGGAATTGTGAGCGGATAACAATTCCCC
TCTAGAAATAATTTTGTTTAACTTTAAGAAGGAGATATACATATGCAAGAGCCACTGGCGGCTGGTGCGG
TAATTTTACGGCGTTTTGCTTTTAACGCTGCGGAGCAACTGATCCGCGATATTAATGACGTTGCCAGCCA
GTCGCCGTTTCGCCAGATGGTCACCCCCGGGGGATATACCATGTCGGTGGCGATGACCAACTGTGGGCAT
CTGGGCTGGACGACCCATCGGCAAGGTTATCTCTATTCGCCCATTGATCCGCAAACAAATAAACCGTGGC
CCGCCATGCCACAGAGTTTTCATAATTTATGTCAACGTGCGGCTACGGCGGCGGGCTATCCAGATTTCCA
GCCAGATGCTTGTCTTATCAACCGCTACGCTCCTGGCGCGAAACTGTCGCTGCATCAGGATAAAGACGAA
CCGGATCTGCGCGCGCCAATTGTTTCTGTTTCTCTGGGCTTACCCGCGA
