>Addgene plasmid #73622 | pET24a-AlkB deltaN11 | addgene partial sequence | sequence record 138142 | F1ori-R 5'-AGGGAAGAAAGCGAAAGGAG-3'
AAGACCCGTTTAGAGGCCCCAAGGGGTTATGCTAGTTATTGCTCAGCGGTGGCAGCAGCCAACTCAGCTT
CCTTTCGGGCTTTGTTAGCAGCCGGATCTCAGTGGTGGTGGTGGTGGTGCTCGAGGCCTTGAAAATATAG
GTTTTCTTTTTTACCTGCCTGACGGAATGTCAGGTTGTAGCGGCAGTCGATGGTGAGTGGATGAAACCCC
GCTTTCAACGGTTGAATACCGTGATAAAACAGCCGCGATTCACCGCCCCATACCACCACATCGCCATGTT
CCAACAACAAACGTTTGAGCGGATCATTTCGTTTCAGGCCGCCAAATTGAAAAATCGCGGGTAAGCCCAG
AGAAACAGAAACAATTGGCGCGCGCAGATCCGGTTCGTCTTTATCCTGATGCAGCGACAGTTTCGCGCCA
GGAGCGTAGCGGTTGATAAGACAAGCATCTGGCTGGAAATCTGGATAGCCCGCCGCCGTAGCCGCACGTT
GACATAAATTATGAAAACTCTGTGGCATGGCGGGCCACGGTTTATTTGTTTGCGGATCAATGGGCGAATA
GAGATAACCTTGCCGATGGGTCGTCCAGCCCAGATGCCCACAGTTGGTCATCGCCACCGACATGGTATAT
CCCCCGGGGGTGACCATCTGGCGAAACGGCGACTGGCTGGCAACGTCATTAATATCGCGGATCAGTTGCT
CCGCAGCGTTAAAAGCAAAACGCCGTAAAATTACCGCACCAGCCGC
