[The description below was written by a language model from this plasmid's Addgene catalogue record.]
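Description:
pET24a-AlkB deltaN11 is a bacterial expression plasmid built on the Novagen pET24a backbone (about 5.3 kb without insert), designed for T7-driven production of a truncated form of the Escherichia coli AlkB protein. It is maintained in E. coli as a low-copy plasmid under kanamycin selection and is propagated in a standard cloning strain (DH5alpha). As with other pET vectors, expression requires a host that supplies T7 RNA polymerase. No feature table is provided, so other backbone elements such as the origin of replication are not itemised in the record.

The insert is the E. coli alkB gene (also known as aidD) with the first 11 amino acids deleted, cloned between the NdeI and XhoI sites, both of which are retained. Cloning through NdeI generally places the start codon directly downstream of the vector's ribosome binding site, while joining at XhoI puts the open reading frame in frame with the backbone-encoded C-terminal histidine tag, allowing purification of the protein by immobilised metal affinity chromatography. Transcription is driven by the T7 promoter, and the insert can be checked by sequencing from the flanking T7 promoter and T7 terminator primer sites.

AlkB is an adaptive-response DNA repair protein, and the associated publication concerns its role in alleviating the genotoxicity of the 1,N6-ethanoadenine lesion. The construct is therefore suited to overexpressing and purifying recombinant AlkB for in vitro work. The record does not state why the N-terminal truncation was made.
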