Addgene plasmid #73622: pET24a-AlkB deltaN11
Purpose: Expresses E. coli AlkB absent the first 11 amino acids and with a C-terminal histidine tag
Depositing lab: Catherine Drennan. Depositing organization: Massachusetts Institute of Technology. Publication: Alleviation of 1,N6-ethanoadenine genotoxicity by the Escherichia coli adaptive response protein AlkB. Frick LE, Delaney JC, Wong C, Drennan CL, Essigmann JM. Proc Natl Acad Sci U S A. 2007 Jan 16;104(3):755-60. Epub 2007 Jan 9. 10.1073/pnas.0607377104 PubMed 17213319.
Backbone
  Vector backbone: pET24a
  Backbone manufacturer: Novagen
  Backbone size w/o insert (bp): 5310
  Vector type: Bacterial Expression
Growth in bacteria
  Bacterial resistance: Kanamycin, 50 μg/mL
  Growth temperature: 37°C
  Growth strain: DH5alpha
  Copy number: Low Copy
Gene/Insert
  Gene/Insert name: AlkB
  Species: E. coli
  Mutation: deletion of first 11 AA
  Entrez Gene: alkB (a.k.a. b2212, ECK2204, aidD)
  Promoter: T7
  Tag / fusion protein: His (C terminal on backbone)
  Cloning method: Restriction Enzyme; 5′ cloning site NdeI (not destroyed); 3′ cloning site XhoI (not destroyed)
  Sequencing primers: 5′ T7; 3′ T7 terminal
Terms and licenses: Academic/Nonprofit Terms; Industry Terms: Not Available to Industry
How to cite: pET24a-AlkB deltaN11 was a gift from Catherine Drennan (Addgene plasmid # 73622 ; http://n2t.net/addgene:73622 ; RRID:Addgene_73622)
